>Addgene plasmid #90425 | pL452-Sf3b1-K700E | addgene full sequence | sequence record 182684 | Addgene NGS Result
CAACAGGCTGCAGGTCGAAAGGCCCGGAGATGAGGAAGAGGAGAACAGCGCGGCAGACGTGCGCTTTTGA
AGCGTGCAGAATGCCGGGCCTCCGGAGGACCTTCGGGCGCCCGCCCCGCCCCTGAGCCCGCCCCTGAGCC
CGCCCCCGGACCCACCCCTTCCCAGCCTCTGAGCCCAGAAAGCGAAGGAGCAAAGCTGCTATTGGCCGCT
GCCCCAAAGGCCTACCCGCTTCCATTGCTCAGCGGTGCTGTCCATCTGCACGAGACTAGTGAGACGTGCT
ACTTCCATTTGTCACGTCCTGCACGACGCGAGCTGCGGGGCGGGGGGGAACTTCCTGACTAGGGGAGGAG
TAGAAGGTGGCGCGAAGGGGCCACCAAAGAACGGAGCCGGTTGGCGCCTACCGGTGGATGTGGAATGTGT
GCGAGGCCAGAGGCCACTTGTGTAGCGCCAAGTGCCCAGCGGGGCTGCTAAAGCGCATGCTCCAGACTGC
CTTGGGAAAAGCGCCTCCCCTACCCGGTAGAATTTCGACGACCTGCAGCCAAGCTAGCTTGGCTGGACGT
AAACTCCTCTTCAGACCTAATAACTTCGTATAGCATACATTATACGAAGTTATATTAAGGGTTATTGAAT
ATGATCGGAATTGGGCTGCAGGAATTCTACTAGCAACAAAAACTGATCTAATGAGCGATTCACCTTTCCT
CTGTGTTGGCGGATACCTTTCCAAAGCGGTTTCAGGACAGAATCAAAAGACTCAATACCATAAGGAGTTG
CTGCCTCAGCCAAAGCAGCAATGGCCAGAGCACTGATGGTCCGAACTTCCTGCTGCTCATCCACGAGACC
TATACAATCAGACATGGTTATGAGTAGGTACCCACACCTAATTTTCATAATACAATCCAAATTTTAGCAA
TGTATCTAACCATGTATCCAAACTGCAATAATTTTTTTATAGTACATAAAATTTAGGCAATGGTAATTTG
TTAACAGAAAATATTACAAACCCCATTTCAAAATTTGCGTGAGAAGTCTTTCATTTAATTACACATACAC
CTCTCCCCATCAGGACAGCTGATCTATAAAAGATACACCACTTACCATGTTCAATGATTTCAACCAAACT
TCTGAGATGTGGCAAGATAGCACAGCCCATGAGAATGGCTATCTGTTGTACAATCTTAATACCAGTGTGC
CTCGCTTGCCAAGACTTCTTGCTTTTGCACACAGCTTTTAAGAAAGGCAATAAAGAAGGGATGCCCAGGG
CAGAGGCTACGACAGCAAAAGCTCTAGCTGTTGTGTTTCGGACATATTCATCCATGTTATCTATATCAGG
TCTCATGGTAGAAATCATAGTAGCCAGACCAGCAGCCTAAAGAGAAAAGTGACAACAGCCACTTAAGTTA
GTACCATTAATCCTCAACCCATCAAAAGACAAACTTCCTTTTCTAGGAATTTAATGTGTCGACCTCGAGG
GGGGGCCCGGTACCAGCTTTTGTTCCCTTTAGTGAGGGTTAATTTCGAGCTTGGCGTAATCATGGTCATA
GCTGTTTCCTGTGTGAAATTGTTATCCGCTCACAATTCCACACAACATACGAGCCGGAAGCATAAAGTGT
AAAGCCTGGGGTGCCTAATGAGTGAGCTAACTCACATTAATTGCGTTGCGCTCACTGCCCGCTTTCCAGT
CGGGAAACCTGTCGTGCCAGCTGCATTAATGAATCGGCCAACGCGCGGGGAGAGGCGGTTTGCGTATTGG
GCGCTCTTCCGCTTCCTCGCTCACTGACTCGCTGCGCTCGGTCGTTCGGCTGCGGCGAGCGGTATCAGCT
CACTCAAAGGCGGTAATACGGTTATCCACAGAATCAGGGGATAACGCAGGAAAGAACATGTGAGCAAAAG
GCCAGCAAAAGGCCAGGAACCGTAAAAAGGCCGCGTTGCTGGCGTTTTTCCATAGGCTCCGCCCCCCTGA
CGAGCATCACAAAAATCGACGCTCAAGTCAGAGGTGGCGAAACCCGACAGGACTATAAAGATACCAGGCG
TTTCCCCCTGGAAGCTCCCTCGTGCGCTCTCCTGTTCCGACCCTGCCGCTTACCGGATACCTGTCCGCCT
TTCTCCCTTCGGGAAGCGTGGCGCTTTCTCATAGCTCACGCTGTAGGTATCTCAGTTCGGTGTAGGTCGT
TCGCTCCAAGCTGGGCTGTGTGCACGAACCCCCCGTTCAGCCCGACCGCTGCGCCTTATCCGGTAACTAT
CGTCTTGAGTCCAACCCGGTAAGACACGACTTATCGCCACTGGCAGCAGCCACTGGTAACAGGATTAGCA
GAGCGAGGTATGTAGGCGGTGCTACAGAGTTCTTGAAGTGGTGGCCTAACTACGGCTACACTAGAAGAAC
AGTATTTGGTATCTGCGCTCTGCTGAAGCCAGTTACCTTCGGAAAAAGAGTTGGTAGCTCTTGATCCGGC
AAACAAACCACCGCTGGTAGCGGTGGTTTTTTTGTTTGCAAGCAGCAGATTACGCGCAGAAAAAAAGGAT
CTCAAGAAGATCCTTTGATCTTTTCTACGGGGTCTGACGCTCAGTGGAACGAAAACTCACGTTAAGGGAT
TTTGGTCATGAGATTATCAAAAAGGATCTTCACCTAGATCCTTTTAAATTAAAAATGAAGTTTTAAATCA
ATCTAAAGTATATATGAGTAAACTTGGTCTGACAGTTACCAATGCTTAATCAGTGAGGCACCTATCTCAG
CGATCTGTCTATTTCGTTCATCCATAGTTGCCTGACTCCCCGTCGTGTAGATAACTACGATACGGGAGGG
CTTACCATCTGGCCCCAGTGCTGCAATGATACCGCGAGACCCACGCTCACCGGCTCCAGATTTATCAGCA
ATAAACCAGCCAGCCGGAAGGGCCGAGCGCAGAAGTGGTCCTGCAACTTTATCCGCCTCCATCCAGTCTA
TTAATTGTTGCCGGGAAGCTAGAGTAAGTAGTTCGCCAGTTAATAGTTTGCGCAACGTTGTTGCCATTGC
TACAGGCATCGTGGTGTCACGCTCGTCGTTTGGTATGGCTTCATTCAGCTCCGGTTCCCAACGATCAAGG
CGAGTTACATGATCCCCCATGTTGTGCAAAAAAGCGGTTAGCTCCTTCGGTCCTCCGATCGTTGTCAGAA
GTAAGTTGGCCGCAGTGTTATCACTCATGGTTATGGCAGCACTGCATAATTCTCTTACTGTCATGCCATC
CGTAAGATGCTTTTCTGTGACTGGTGAGTACTCAACCAAGTCATTCTGAGAATAGTGTATGCGGCGACCG
AGTTGCTCTTGCCCGGCGTCAATACGGGATAATACCGCGCCACATAGCAGAACTTTAAAAGTGCTCATCA
TTGGAAAACGTTCTTCGGGGCGAAAACTCTCAAGGATCTTACCGCTGTTGAGATCCAGTTCGATGTAACC
CACTCGTGCACCCAACTGATCTTCAGCATCTTTTACTTTCACCAGCGTTTCTGGGTGAGCAAAAACAGGA
AGGCAAAATGCCGCAAAAAAGGGAATAAGGGCGACACGGAAATGTTGAATACTCATACTCTTCCTTTTTC
AATATTATTGAAGCATTTATCAGGGTTATTGTCTCATGAGCGGATACATATTTGAATGTATTTAGAAAAA
TAAACAAATAGGGGTTCCGCGCACATTTCCCCGAAAAGTGCCACCTG
[124 nt withheld, positions 3688-3811]
C
[91 nt withheld, positions 3813-3903]
A
[49 nt withheld, positions 3905-3953]
CCTTTGACGTTGGAGTCCACGTTCTTT
[37 nt withheld, positions 3981-4017]
ACCCTATCTCGGTCTATTCTTTTGATTTATAAGGGATTTTGCCGATTTCGGCCTATTGGTTAAAAAATGA
GCTGATTTAACAAAAATTTAACGCGAATTTTAACAAAATATTAACGCTTACAATTTCCATTCGCCATTCA
GGCTGCGCAACTGTTGGGAAGGGCGATCGGTGCGGGCCTCTTCGCTATTACGCCAGCTGGCGAAAGGGGG
ATGTGCTGCAAGGCGATTAAGTTGGGTAACGCCAGGGTTTTCCCAGTCACGACGTTGTAAAACGACGGCC
AGTGAATTGTAATACGACTCACTATAGGGCGAATTGGAGCTCCACCGCGGTGGCGGCCGCCAGAGTGATT
TCTAGGCTACTTAGTGAGACCCTATCTCAGACAGACAGACCAAACAGAAAGAATGGACTTTAAAAATTCC
ATCTCTTGTCACAGTAAAGTACATACAAGTATAAATTTTAAGACAGTCAAAGCAAATTATAGCATGTAAT
ATGCATTCTAAGTAGGTAAAGAATTAGTCAAAAAGATTTATGAGAATCAAAGTTTAGCAATAAAAGGTCA
CCTGTCGGTAATTTCTTCTATCCAAAGCCATTCTGTGTTGCCAAAAGTGTTTAAAGAAAGGTGGAAGAAT
CTCTGTTTTAATGTAGTTTGCTTCTACACCATCAGTTCCACAACACTGTTTCACCACCTATAAGGTTAAT
AAAAAAGAAATATATATATCAAATGCAGCACTGGCAAAACACAAAACAATCCAACACAGTTATGAGTAGG
TACCAATACCTAATTTTCGTAATGCAATCCAAATTTTAGCAATGTATCTAACCATGTATCCAAGCTGTAA
TAACTTTTACAGTACAAAAATAGGTTTGATTTGTTTTTAATGTTATAAAGATCTCTCTGAACTTCCTAAA
ACATGCACATACCCACAAACTGAGCAACTAATTACTTACCTTCAAAACAATTTTCTTCATTTCTTCATCA
GGAGACTGGAATTCTCGAATGAGGATTAACATCACTTCTCTAGTATAGTAGTTGGCATATTCTGCATCCA
TAAGAGGAATAAGATACCCAATAGCCTTCAAGAAAGCAGCCAGACCCTATTTAAAAATATATACGTTAGT
AAATTAAGTTTCGGTTATCTGGATCCCCTCGAGGGACCTAATAACTTCGTATAGCATACATTATACGAAG
TTATATTAAGGGTTCCGCAAGCTCTAGTCGAGCCCCAGCTGGTTCTTTCCGCCTCAGAAGCCATAGAGCC
CACCGCATCCCCAGCATGCCTGCTATTGTCTTCCCAATCCTCCCCCTTGCTGTCCTGCCCCACCCCACCC
CCCAGAATAGAATGACACCTACTCAGACAATGCGATGCAATTTCCTCATTTTATTAGGAAAGGACAGTGG
GAGTGGCACCTTCCAGGGTCAAGGAAGGCACGGGGGAGGGGCAAACAACAGATGGCTGGCAACTAGAAGG
CACAGTCGAGGCTGATCAGCGAGCTCTAGAGAATTGATCCCCTCAGAAGAACTCGTCAAGAAGGCGATAG
AAGGCGATGCGCTGCGAATCGGGAGCGGCGATACCGTAAAGCACGAGGAAGCGGTCAGCCCATTCGCCGC
CAAGCTCTTCAGCAATATCACGGGTAGCCAACGCTATGTCCTGATAGCGGTCCGCCACACCCAGCCGGCC
ACAGTCGATGAATCCAGAAAAGCGGCCATTTTCCACCATGATATTCGGCAAGCAGGCATCGCCATGGGTC
ACGACGAGATCATCGCCGTCGGGCATGCGCGCCTTGAGCCTGGCGAACAGTTCGGCTGGCGCGAGCCCCT
GATGCTCTTCGTCCAGATCATCCTGATCGACAAGACCGGCTTCCATCCGAGTACGTGCTCGCTCGATGCG
ATGTTTCGCTTGGTGGTCGAATGGGCAGGTAGCCGGATCAAGCGTATGCAGCCGCCGCATTGCATCAGCC
ATGATGGATACTTTCTCGGCAGGAGCAAGGTGAGATGACAGGAGATCCTGCCCCGGCACTTCGCCCAATA
GCAGCCAGTCCCTTCCCGCTTCAGTGACAACGTCGAGCACAGCTGCGCAAGGAACGCCCGTCGTGGCCAG
CCACGATAGCCGCGCTGCCTCGTCCTGCAGTTCATTCAGGGCACCGGACAGGTCGGTCTTGACAAAAAGA
ACCGGGCGCCCCTGCGCTGACAGCCGGAACACGGCGGCATCAGAGCAGCCGATTGTCTGTTGTGCCCAGT
CATAGCCGAATAGCCTCTCCACCCAAGCGGCCGGAGAACCTGCGTGCAATCCATCTTGTTCAATGGCCGA
TCCCATGGTTTAGTTCCTCACCTTGTCGTATTATACTATGCCGATATACTATGCCGATGATTAATTGT
Features (pLannotate 1.2.2; 24 found; start..end, strand, type, name):
     16..515     -  promoter       PGK promoter: mouse phosphoglycerate kinase 1 promoter
    580..613     +  protein_bind   loxP: Cre-mediated recombination occurs in the 8-bp core sequence (GCATACAT). Cre recombinase
    634..840     -  CDS            SF3B1 (fragment): SF3B1_HUMAN - Also known as SAP155. Experimental evidence at protein level: Swiss-Prot protein existence level 1. Involved in pre-mRNA splicing as a component of the splicing factor SF3B complex (PubMed:27720643). SF3B complex is required for 'A' complex assembly formed by the stable binding of U2 snRNP to the branchpoint sequence (BPS) in pre-mRNA. Sequence independent binding of SF3A/SF3B complex upstream of the branch site is essential, it may anchor U2 snRNP to the pre-mRNA (PubMed:12234937). Together with other U2 snRNP complex components may also play a role in the selective processing o
   1094..1366    -  CDS            SF3B1 (fragment): SF3B1_HUMAN - Also known as SAP155. Experimental evidence at protein level: Swiss-Prot protein existence level 1. Involved in pre-mRNA splicing as a component of the splicing factor SF3B complex (PubMed:27720643). SF3B complex is required for 'A' complex assembly formed by the stable binding of U2 snRNP to the branchpoint sequence (BPS) in pre-mRNA. Sequence independent binding of SF3A/SF3B complex upstream of the branch site is essential, it may anchor U2 snRNP to the pre-mRNA (PubMed:12234937). Together with other U2 snRNP complex components may also play a role in the selective processing o
   1458..1484    +  misc_feature   MCS (fragment): pBluescript multiple cloning site
   1496..1514    -  promoter       T3 promoter: promoter for bacteriophage T3 RNA polymerase
   1559..1575    -  protein_bind   lac operator: The lac repressor binds to the lac operator to inhibit transcription in E. coli. This inhibition can be relieved by adding lactose or isopropyl-β-D-thiogalactopyranoside (IPTG). lac repressor encoded by lacI
   1583..1613    -  promoter       lac promoter: promoter for the E. coli lac operon
   1628..1649    -  protein_bind   CAP binding site: CAP binding activates transcription in the presence of cAMP. E. coli catabolite activator protein
   1662..1754    -  CDS            lacI (fragment): lac repressor; lacI; The lac repressor binds to the lac operator to inhibit transcription in E. coli. This inhibition can be relieved by adding lactose or isopropyl-β-D-thiogalactopyranoside (IPTG).
   1937..2525    -  rep_origin     ori: high-copy-number ColE1/pMB1/pBR322/pUC origin of replication
   2696..3556    -  CDS            AmpR: β-lactamase; bla; confers resistance to ampicillin, carbenicillin, and related antibiotics
   3557..3661    -  promoter       AmpR promoter: bla
   3688..4116    +  rep_origin     f1 ori (sequence partly withheld): f1 bacteriophage origin of replication; arrow indicates direction of (+) strand synthesis
   4147..4304    -  CDS            lacZα (fragment): LacZα fragment of β-galactosidase; lacZ fragment
   4307..4325    +  promoter       T7 promoter: promoter for bacteriophage T7 RNA polymerase
   4334..4357    +  misc_feature   MCS (fragment): pBluescript multiple cloning site
   4579..4704    -  CDS            SF3B1 (fragment): SF3B1_HUMAN - Also known as SAP155. Experimental evidence at protein level: Swiss-Prot protein existence level 1. Involved in pre-mRNA splicing as a component of the splicing factor SF3B complex (PubMed:27720643). SF3B complex is required for 'A' complex assembly formed by the stable binding of U2 snRNP to the branchpoint sequence (BPS) in pre-mRNA. Sequence independent binding of SF3A/SF3B complex upstream of the branch site is essential, it may anchor U2 snRNP to the pre-mRNA (PubMed:12234937). Together with other U2 snRNP complex components may also play a role in the selective processing o
   4964..5113    -  CDS            SF3B1 (fragment): SF3B1_HUMAN - Also known as SAP155. Experimental evidence at protein level: Swiss-Prot protein existence level 1. Involved in pre-mRNA splicing as a component of the splicing factor SF3B complex (PubMed:27720643). SF3B complex is required for 'A' complex assembly formed by the stable binding of U2 snRNP to the branchpoint sequence (BPS) in pre-mRNA. Sequence independent binding of SF3A/SF3B complex upstream of the branch site is essential, it may anchor U2 snRNP to the pre-mRNA (PubMed:12234937). Together with other U2 snRNP complex components may also play a role in the selective processing o
   5178..5211    +  protein_bind   loxP: Cre-mediated recombination occurs in the 8-bp core sequence (GCATACAT). Cre recombinase
   5243..5264    -  promoter       SV40 promoter (fragment): SV40 enhancer and early promoter
   5268..5492    -  polyA_signal   bGH poly(A) signal: bovine growth hormone polyadenylation signal
   5530..6333    -  CDS            NeoR/KanR: aminoglycoside phosphotransferase from Tn5; aph(3')-II (or nptII); confers resistance to neomycin, kanamycin, and G418 (Geneticin®)
   6352..4       -  promoter       EM7 promoter (across the origin): synthetic bacterial promoter&nbsp
