[The description below was written by a language model from this plasmid's Addgene catalogue record and pLannotate feature annotations shown in this document.]
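Description:
pL452-Sf3b1-K700E is a homology-directed repair donor plasmid built on the pL452 backbone, a pBluescript-derived high-copy vector. It is designed to introduce the K700E substitution into the mouse Sf3b1 gene, which encodes a core component of the SF3B complex of the U2 snRNP. In E. coli it is maintained through a ColE1/pUC-type origin and selected with ampicillin via the β-lactamase gene. An f1 origin, T3 and T7 promoters and remnants of the lac/lacZα region are carried over from the Bluescript framework.

The payload is a floxed neomycin selection cassette flanked by Sf3b1 homology arms. The NeoR/KanR (aminoglycoside phosphotransferase) coding sequence sits downstream of a tandem mouse PGK promoter and bacterial EM7 promoter and ends in a bGH polyadenylation signal. It can therefore confer G418 resistance in mammalian cells and kanamycin resistance in bacteria. Two loxP sites in the same orientation bracket this cassette, so Cre recombinase can excise the marker after targeted clones are isolated.

On either side, the annotation detects fragments matching SF3B1 coding sequence separated by unannotated stretches, consistent with genomic arms containing exons and introns. The left arm was cloned between SalI and EcoRI and the right arm between BamHI and NotI. The record does not say which arm carries the K700E change. The listed insert size of 800 bp is also smaller than the difference between the sequenced plasmid (6,395 nt) and the stated backbone size.

The plasmid is intended for use with a Cas9 guide plasmid, sgSf3b1(T1), and a companion hygromycin-selectable donor carrying the wild-type K700K sequence. According to the record, using them together enables generation of cells with a hemizygous K700E mutation.
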