Addgene plasmid #90425: pL452-Sf3b1-K700E
Purpose: selectable HDR vector to introduce K700E mutation within mus Sf3b1 gene (for use with sgSf3b1(T1) and pL452(hygro)-Sf3b1-K700K plasmids enabling generation of hemizygous K700E mutation)
Depositing lab: Alex Minella. Depositing organization: Versiti Blood Health, Inc. Publication: Degenerate minigene library analysis enables identification of altered branch point utilization by mutant splicing factor 3B1 (SF3B1). Gupta AK, Murthy T, Paul KV, Ramirez O, Fisher JB, Rao S, Rosenberg AB, Seelig G, Minella AC, Pillai MM. Nucleic Acids Res. 2018 Nov 20. pii: 5193340. doi: 10.1093/nar/gky1161. PubMed 30462273.
Backbone
  Vector backbone: pL452
  Backbone size w/o insert (bp): 4823
  Vector type: homology-directed repair vector
  Selectable markers: Neomycin (select with G418)
Growth in bacteria
  Bacterial resistance: Ampicillin, 100 μg/mL
  Growth temperature: 37°C
  Growth strain: DH5alpha
  Copy number: High Copy
Gene/Insert
  Gene/Insert name: Sf3b1 - left and right homology arms
  Species: M. musculus (mouse)
  Insert size (bp): 800
  Entrez Gene: Sf3b1 (a.k.a. 155kDa, 2810001M05Rik, Prp10, SAP155, SF3b155, TA-8, Targ4)
  Cloning method: Restriction Enzyme; 5′ cloning site Sal1 (left arm); BamH1 (right arm) (not destroyed); 3′ cloning site EcoR1 (left arm); Not1 (right arm) (not destroyed)
  Sequencing primers: 5′ TCACTAAAGGGAACAAAAGC (left arm); TCGACTAGAGCTTGCGGA (right arm)
Terms and licenses: Academic/Nonprofit Terms; Industry Terms: Not Available to Industry
How to cite: pL452-Sf3b1-K700E was a gift from Alex Minella (Addgene plasmid # 90425 ; http://n2t.net/addgene:90425 ; RRID:Addgene_90425)
