>Addgene plasmid #90425 | pL452-Sf3b1-K700E | depositor partial sequence | sequence record 179838 | left arm - Sf3b1 homology (contains K700E-generating point mutation and mutated gRNA and PAM sequences)
ACATTAAATTCCTAGAAAAGGAAGTTTGTCTTTTGATGGGTTGAGGATTAATGGTACTAACTTAAGTGGC
TGTTGTCACTTTTCTCTTTAGGCTGCTGGTCTGGCTACTATGATTTCTACCATGAGACCTGATATAGATA
ACATGGATGAATATGTCCGAAACACAACAGCTAGAGCTTTTGCTGTCGTAGCCTCTGCCCTGGGCATCCC
TTCTTTATTGCCTTTCTTAAAAGCTGTGTGCAAAAGCAAGAAGTCTTGGCAAGCGAGGCACACTGGTATT
AAGATTGTACAACAGATAGCCATTCTCATGGGCTGTGCTATCTTGCCACATCTCAGAAGTTTGGTTGAAA
TCATTGAACATGGTAAGTGGTGTATCTTTTATAGATCAGCTGTCCTGATGGGGAGAGGTGTATGTGTAAT
TAAATGAAAGACTTCTCACGCAAATTTTGAAATGGGGTTTGTAATATTTTCTGTTAACAAATTACCATTG
CCTAAATTTTATGTACTATAAAAAAATTATTGCAGTTTGGATACATGGTTAGATACATTGCTAAAATTTG
GATTGTATTATGAAAATTAGGTGTGGGTACCTACTCATAACCATGTCTGATTGTATAGGTCTCGTGGATG
AGCAGCAGGAAGTTCGGACCATCAGTGCTCTGGCCATTGCTGCTTTGGCTGAGGCAGCAACTCCTTATGG
TATTGAGTCTTTTGATTCTGTCCTGAAACCGCTTTGGAAAGGTATCCGCCAACACAGAGGAAAGGTGAAT
CGCTCATTAGATCAGTTTTTGTTGCTAGTA
