>Addgene plasmid #90425 | pL452-Sf3b1-K700E | depositor partial sequence | sequence record 179839 | right arm  - Sf3b1 homology (contains silent mutation generating EcoR1 site)
AGATAACCGAAACTTAATTTACTAACGTATATATTTTTAAATAGGGTCTGGCTGCTTTCTTGAAGGCTAT
TGGGTATCTTATTCCTCTTATGGATGCAGAATATGCCAACTACTATACTAGAGAAGTGATGTTAATCCTC
ATTCGAGAATTCCAGTCTCCTGATGAAGAAATGAAGAAAATTGTTTTGAAGGTAAGTAATTAGTTGCTCA
GTTTGTGGGTATGTGCATGTTTTAGGAAGTTCAGAGAGATCTTTATAACATTAAAAACAAATCAAACCTA
TTTTTGTACTGTAAAAGTTATTACAGCTTGGATACATGGTTAGATACATTGCTAAAATTTGGATTGCATT
ACGAAAATTAGGTATTGGTACCTACTCATAACTGTGTTGGATTGTTTTGTGTTTTGCCAGTGCTGCATTT
GATATATATATTTCTTTTTTATTAACCTTATAGGTGGTGAAACAGTGTTGTGGAACTGATGGTGTAGAAG
CAAACTACATTAAAACAGAGATTCTTCCACCTTTCTTTAAACACTTTTGGCAACACAGAATGGCTTTGGA
TAGAAGAAATTACCGACAGGTGACCTTTTATTGCTAAACTTTGATTCTCATAAATCTTTTTGACTAATTC
TTTACCTACTTAGAATGCATATTACATGCTATAATTTGCTTTGACTGTCTTAAAATTTATACTTGTATGT
ACTTTACTGTGACAAGAGATGGAATTTTTAAAGTCCATTCTTTCTGTTTGGTCTGTCTGTCTGAGATAGG
GTCTCACTAAGTAGCCTAGAAATCACTCTG
